>Addgene plasmid #170994 | UAS:mCherry | addgene full sequence | sequence record 335660 | Addgene NGS Result
TGTAGTCTTATGCAATACTCTTGTAGTCTTGCAACATGGTAACGATGAGTTAGCAACATGCCTTACAAGG
AGAGAAAAAGCACCGTGCATGCCGATTGGTGGAAGTAAGGTGGTACGATCGTGCCTTATTAGGAAGGCAA
CAGACGGGTCTGACATGGATTGGACGAACCACTGAATTGCCGCATTGCAGAGATATTGTATTTAAGTGCC
TAGCTCGATACATAAACGGGTCTCTCTGGTTAGACCAGATCTGAGCCTGGGAGCTCTCTGGCTAACTAGG
GAACCCACTGCTTAAGCCTCAATAAAGCTTGCCTTGAGTGCTTCAAGTAGTGTGTGCCCGTCTGTTGTGT
GACTCTGGTAACTAGAGATCCCTCAGACCCTTTTAGTCAGTGTGGAAAATCTCTAGCAGTGGCGCCCGAA
CAGGGACTTGAAAGCGAAAGGGAAACCAGAGGAGCTCTCTCGACGCAGGACTCGGCTTGCTGAAGCGCGC
ACGGCAAGAGGCGAGGGGCGGCGACTGGTGAGTACGCCAAAAATTTTGACTAGCGGAGGCTAGAAGGAGA
GAGATGGGTGCGAGAGCGTCAGTATTAAGCGGGGGAGAATTAGATCGCGATGGGAAAAAATTCGGTTAAG
GCCAGGGGGAAAGAAAAAATATAAATTAAAACATATAGTATGGGCAAGCAGGGAGCTAGAACGATTCGCA
GTTAATCCTGGCCTGTTAGAAACATCAGAAGGCTGTAGACAAATACTGGGACAGCTACAACCATCCCTTC
AGACAGGATCAGAAGAACTTAGATCATTATATAATACAGTAGCAACCCTCTATTGTGTGCATCAAAGGAT
AGAGATAAAAGACACCAAGGAAGCTTTAGACAAGATAGAGGAAGAGCAAAACAAAAGTAAGACCACCGCA
CAGCAAGCGGCCGCTGATCTTCAGACCTGGAGGAGGAGATATGAGGGACAATTGGAGAAGTGAATTATAT
AAATATAAAGTAGTAAAAATTGAACCATTAGGAGTAGCACCCACCAAGGCAAAGAGAAGAGTGGTGCAGA
GAGAAAAAAGAGCAGTGGGAATAGGAGCTTTGTTCCTTGGGTTCTTGGGAGCAGCAGGAAGCACTATGGG
CGCAGCGTCAATGACGCTGACGGTACAGGCCAGACAATTATTGTCTGGTATAGTGCAGCAGCAGAACAAT
TTGCTGAGGGCTATTGAGGCGCAACAGCATCTGTTGCAACTCACAGTCTGGGGCATCAAGCAGCTCCAGG
CAAGAATCCTGGCTGTGGAAAGATACCTAAAGGATCAACAGCTCCTGGGGATTTGGGGTTGCTCTGGAAA
ACTCATTTGCACCACTGCTGTGCCTTGGAATGCTAGTTGGAGTAATAAATCTCTGGAACAGATTTGGAAT
CACACGACCTGGATGGAGTGGGACAGAGAAATTAACAATTACACAAGCTTAATACACTCCTTAATTGAAG
AATCGCAAAACCAGCAAGAAAAGAATGAACAAGAATTATTGGAATTAGATAAATGGGCAAGTTTGTGGAA
TTGGTTTAACATAACAAATTGGCTGTGGTATATAAAATTATTCATAATGATAGTAGGAGGCTTGGTAGGT
TTAAGAATAGTTTTTGCTGTACTTTCTATAGTGAATAGAGTTAGGCAGGGATATTCACCATTATCGTTTC
AGACCCACCTCCCAACCCCGAGGGGACCATTGCGCCTTTTCCAAGGCAGCCCTGGGTTTGCGCAGGGACG
CGGCTGCTCTGGGCGTGGTTCCGGGAAACGCAGCGGCGCCGACCCTGGGTCTCGCACATTCTTCACGTCC
GTTCGCAGCGTCACCCGGATCTTCGCCGCTACCCTTGTGGGCCCCCCGGCGACGCTTCCTGCTCCGCCCC
TAAGTCGGGAAGGTTCCTTGCGGTTCGCGGCGTGCCGGACGTGACAAACGGAAGCCGCACGTCTCACTAG
TACCCTCGCAGACGGACAGCGCCAGGGAGCAATGGCAGCGCGCCGACCGCGATGGGCTGTGGCCAATAGC
GGCTGCTCAGCAGGGCGCGCCGAGAGCAGCGGCCGGGAAGGGGCGGTGCGGGAGGCGGGGTGTGGGGCGG
TAGTGTGGGCCCTGTTCCTGCCCGCGCGGTGTTCCGCATTCTGCAAGCCTCCGGAGCGCACGTCGGCAGT
CGGCTCCCTCGTTGACCGAATCACCGACCTCTCTCCCCAGGGGGTACCGCCACCATGGCCAAGCCTTTGT
CTCAAGAAGAATCCACCCTCATTGAAAGAGCAACGGCTACAATCAACAGCATCCCCATCTCTGAAGACTA
CAGCGTCGCCAGCGCAGCTCTCTCTAGCGACGGCCGCATCTTCACTGGTGTCAATGTATATCATTTTACT
GGGGGACCTTGTGCAGAACTCGTGGTGCTGGGCACTGCTGCTGCTGCGGCAGCTGGCAACCTGACTTGTA
TCGTCGCGATCGGAAATGAGAACAGGGGCATCTTGAGCCCCTGCGGACGGTGCCGACAGGTGCTTCTCGA
TCTGCATCCTGGGATCAAAGCCATAGTGAAGGACAGTGATGGACAGCCGACGGCAGTTGGGATTCGTGAA
TTGCTGCCCTCTGGTTATGTGTGGGAGGGCTGACACGTGTAGACTTGAGACAAATGGCAGTATTCATCCA
CAATTTTAAAAGAAAAGGGGGGATTGGGGGGTACAGTGCAGGGGAAAGAATAGTAGACATAATAGCAACA
GACATACAAACTAAAGAATTACAAAAACAAATTACAAAAATTCAAAATTTTCGGGTTTATTACAGGGACA
GCAGAGATCCAGTTTGGTTAATTAAGCGGCCGCACGCGTGCAAAAAGCTTAGGCCTCCAAGGCGGAGTAC
TGTCCTCCGGGCTGGCGGAGTACTGTCCTCCGGCAAGGTCGGAGTACTGTCCTCCGACACTAGAGGTCGG
AGTACTGTCCTCCGACGCAAGGCGGAGTACTGTCCTCCGGGCTGCGGAGTACTGTCCTCCGGCAAGGTCG
GAGTACTGTCCTCCGACACTAGAGGTCGGAGTACTGTCCTCCGACGCAAGGTCGGAGTACTGTCCTCCGA
CACTAGAGGTCGGAGTACTGTCCTCCGACGCAAGGTCGGAGTACTGTCCTCCGACACTAGAGGTCGGAGT
ACTGTCCTCCGACGCAAGGCGGAGTACTGTCCTCCGGGCTGGCGGAGTACTGTCCTCCGGCAAGGGTCGA
CTCTAGAGGGTATATAATGGATCCCATCGCGTCTCAGCCTCACTTTGAGCTCCTCCACACGAATTCCCCG
ATACCGTCGATTCAAGGAGCTTGCTTGTTCTTTTTGCAGAAGCTCAGAATAAACGCTCAACTTTGGCAGA
TCTACCAAGGAGCTCGGATCCACTAGTGATCCCCTGCTAGCGCCACCATGGTGAGCAAGGGCGAGGAGGA
TAACATGGCCATCATCAAGGAGTTCATGCGCTTCAAGGTGCACATGGAGGGCTCCGTGAACGGCCACGAG
TTCGAGATCGAGGGCGAGGGCGAGGGCCGCCCCTACGAGGGCACCCAGACCGCCAAGCTGAAGGTGACCA
AGGGTGGCCCCCTGCCCTTCGCCTGGGACATCCTGTCCCCTCAGTTCATGTACGGCTCCAAGGCCTACGT
GAAGCACCCCGCCGACATCCCCGACTACTTGAAGCTGTCCTTCCCCGAGGGCTTCAAGTGGGAGCGCGTG
ATGAACTTCGAGGACGGCGGCGTGGTGACCGTGACCCAGGACTCCTCCCTGCAGGACGGCGAGTTCATCT
ACAAGGTGAAGCTGCGCGGCACCAACTTCCCCTCCGACGGCCCCGTAATGCAGAAGAAGACCATGGGCTG
GGAGGCCTCCTCCGAGCGGATGTACCCCGAGGACGGCGCCCTGAAGGGCGAGATCAAGCAGAGGCTGAAG
CTGAAGGACGGCGGCCACTACGACGCTGAGGTCAAGACCACCTACAAGGCCAAGAAGCCCGTGCAGCTGC
CCGGCGCCTACAACGTCAACATCAAGTTGGACATCACCTCCCACAACGAGGACTACACCATCGTGGAACA
GTACGAACGCGCCGAGGGCCGCCACTCCACCGGCGGCATGGACGAGCTGTACAAGTGAACGCGTTAAGTC
GATAATCAACCTCTGGATTACAAAATTTGTGAAAGATTGACTGGTATTCTTAACTATGTTGCTCCTTTTA
CGCTATGTGGATACGCTGCTTTAATGCCTTTGTATCATGCTATTGCTTCCCGTATGGCTTTCATTTTCTC
CTCCTTGTATAAATCCTGGTTGCTGTCTCTTTATGAGGAGTTGTGGCCCGTTGTCAGGCAACGTGGCGTG
GTGTGCACTGTGTTTGCTGACGCAACCCCCACTGGTTGGGGCATTGCCACCACCTGTCAGCTCCTTTCCG
GGACTTTCGCTTTCCCCCTCCCTATTGCCACGGCGGAACTCATCGCCGCCTGCCTTGCCCGCTGCTGGAC
AGGGGCTCGGCTGTTGGGCACTGACAATTCCGTGGTGTTGTCGGGGAAATCATCGTCCTTTCCTTGGCTG
CTCGCCTGTGTTGCCACCTGGATTCTGCGCGGGACGTCCTTCTGCTACGTCCCTTCGGCCCTCAATCCAG
CGGACCTTCCTTCCCGCGGCCTGCTGCCGGCTCTGCGGCCTCTTCCGCGTCTTCGCCTTCGCCCTCAGAC
GAGTCGGATCTCCCTTTGGGCCGCCTCCCCGCGTCGACTTTAAGACCAATGACTTACAAGGCAGCTGTAG
ATCTTAGCCACTTTTTAAAAGAAAAGGGGGGACTGGAAGGGCTAATTCACTCCCAACGAAGACAAGATCT
GCTTTTTGCTTGTACTGGGTCTCTCTGGTTAGACCAGATCTGAGCCTGGGAGCTCTCTGGCTAACTAGGG
AACCCACTGCTTAAGCCTCAATAAAGCTTGCCTTGAGTGCTTCAAGTAGTGTGTGCCCGTCTGTTGTGTG
ACTCTGGTAACTAGAGATCCCTCAGACCCTTTTAGTCAGTGTGGAAAATCTCTAGCAGTACGTATAGTAG
TTCATGTCATCTTATTATTCAGTATTTATAACTTGCAAAGAAATGAATATCAGAGAGTGAGAGGAACTTG
TTTATTGCAGCTTATAATGGTTACAAATAAAGCAATAGCATCACAAATTTCACAAATAAAGCATTTTTTT
CACTGCATTCTAGTTGTGGTTTGTCCAAACTCATCAATGTATCTTATCATGTCTGGCTCTAGCTATCCCG
CCCCTAACTCCGCCCATCCCGCCCCTAACTCCGCCCAGTTCCGCCCATTCTCCGCCCCATGGCTGACTAA
TTTTTTTTATTTATGCAGAGGCCGAGGCCGCCTCGGCCTCTGAGCTATTCCAGAAGTAGTGAGGAGGCTT
TTTTGGAGGCCTAGGGACGTACCCAATTCGCCCTATAGTGAGTCGTATTACGCGCGCTCACTGGCCGTCG
TTTTACAACGTCGTGACTGGGAAAACCCTGGCGTTACCCAACTTAATCGCCTTGCAGCACATCCCCCTTT
CGCCAGCTGGCGTAATAGCGAAGAGGCCCGCACCGATCGCCCTTCCCAACAGTTGCGCAGCCTGAATGGC
GAATGGG
[77 nt withheld, positions 5608-5684]
A
[46 nt withheld, positions 5686-5731]
C
[91 nt withheld, positions 5733-5823]
A
[49 nt withheld, positions 5825-5873]
CCTTTGACGTTGGAGTCCACGTTCTTT
[37 nt withheld, positions 5901-5937]
ACCCTATCTCGGTCTATTCTTTTGATTTATAAGGGATTTTGCCGATTTCGGCCTATTGGTTAAAAAATGA
GCTGATTTAACAAAAATTTAACGCGAATTTTAACAAAATATTAACGCTTACAATTTAGGTGGCACTTTTC
GGGGAAATGTGCGCGGAACCCCTATTTGTTTATTTTTCTAAATACATTCAAATATGTATCCGCTCATGAG
ACAATAACCCTGATAAATGCTTCAATAATATTGAAAAAGGAAGAGTATGAGTATTCAACATTTCCGTGTC
GCCCTTATTCCCTTTTTTGCGGCATTTTGCCTTCCTGTTTTTGCTCACCCAGAAACGCTGGTGAAAGTAA
AAGATGCTGAAGATCAGTTGGGTGCACGAGTGGGTTACATCGAACTGGATCTCAACAGCGGTAAGATCCT
TGAGAGTTTTCGCCCCGAAGAACGTTTTCCAATGATGAGCACTTTTAAAGTTCTGCTATGTGGCGCGGTA
TTATCCCGTATTGACGCCGGGCAAGAGCAACTCGGTCGCCGCATACACTATTCTCAGAATGACTTGGTTG
AGTACTCACCAGTCACAGAAAAGCATCTTACGGATGGCATGACAGTAAGAGAATTATGCAGTGCTGCCAT
AACCATGAGTGATAACACTGCGGCCAACTTACTTCTGACAACGATCGGAGGACCGAAGGAGCTAACCGCT
TTTTTGCACAACATGGGGGATCATGTAACTCGCCTTGATCGTTGGGAACCGGAGCTGAATGAAGCCATAC
CAAACGACGAGCGTGACACCACGATGCCTGTAGCAATGGCAACAACGTTGCGCAAACTATTAACTGGCGA
ACTACTTACTCTAGCTTCCCGGCAACAATTAATAGACTGGATGGAGGCGGATAAAGTTGCAGGACCACTT
CTGCGCTCGGCCCTTCCGGCTGGCTGGTTTATTGCTGATAAATCTGGAGCCGGTGAGCGTGGGTCTCGCG
GTATCATTGCAGCACTGGGGCCAGATGGTAAGCCCTCCCGTATCGTAGTTATCTACACGACGGGGAGTCA
GGCAACTATGGATGAACGAAATAGACAGATCGCTGAGATAGGTGCCTCACTGATTAAGCATTGGTAACTG
TCAGACCAAGTTTACTCATATATACTTTAGATTGATTTAAAACTTCATTTTTAATTTAAAAGGATCTAGG
TGAAGATCCTTTTTGATAATCTCATGACCAAAATCCCTTAACGTGAGTTTTCGTTCCACTGAGCGTCAGA
CCCCGTAGAAAAGATCAAAGGATCTTCTTGAGATCCTTTTTTTCTGCGCGTAATCTGCTGCTTGCAAACA
AAAAAACCACCGCTACCAGCGGTGGTTTGTTTGCCGGATCAAGAGCTACCAACTCTTTTTCCGAAGGTAA
CTGGCTTCAGCAGAGCGCAGATACCAAATACTGTTCTTCTAGTGTAGCCGTAGTTAGGCCACCACTTCAA
GAACTCTGTAGCACCGCCTACATACCTCGCTCTGCTAATCCTGTTACCAGTGGCTGCTGCCAGTGGCGAT
AAGTCGTGTCTTACCGGGTTGGACTCAAGACGATAGTTACCGGATAAGGCGCAGCGGTCGGGCTGAACGG
GGGGTTCGTGCACACAGCCCAGCTTGGAGCGAACGACCTACACCGAACTGAGATACCTACAGCGTGAGCT
ATGAGAAAGCGCCACGCTTCCCGAAGGGAGAAAGGCGGACAGGTATCCGGTAAGCGGCAGGGTCGGAACA
GGAGAGCGCACGAGGGAGCTTCCAGGGGGAAACGCCTGGTATCTTTATAGTCCTGTCGGGTTTCGCCACC
TCTGACTTGAGCGTCGATTTTTGTGATGCTCGTCAGGGGGGCGGAGCCTATGGAAAAACGCCAGCAACGC
GGCCTTTTTACGGTTCCTGGCCTTTTGCTGGCCTTTTGCTCACATGTTCTTTCCTGCGTTATCCCCTGAT
TCTGTGGATAACCGTATTACCGCCTTTGAGTGAGCTGATACCGCTCGCCGCAGCCGAACGACCGAGCGCA
GCGAGTCAGTGAGCGAGGAAGCGGAAGAGCGCCCAATACGCAAACCGCCTCTCCCCGCGCGTTGGCCGAT
TCATTAATGCAGCTGGCACGACAGGTTTCCCGACTGGAAAGCGGGCAGTGAGCGCAACGCAATTAATGTG
AGTTAGCTCACTCATTAGGCACCCCAGGCTTTACACTTTATGCTTCCGGCTCGTATGTTGTGTGGAATTG
TGAGCGGATAACAATTTCACACAGGAAACAGCTATGACCATGATTACGCCAAGCGCGCAATTAACCCTCA
CTAAAGGGAACAAAAGCTGGAGCTGCAAGCTTAA
Features (pLannotate 1.2.2; 36 found; start..end, strand, type, name):
      1..227     +  promoter       RSV promoter: Rous sarcoma virus enhancer/promoter
    228..408     +  LTR            5' LTR (truncated): truncated 5' long terminal repeat (LTR) from HIV-1
    455..580     +  misc_feature   HIV-1 Ψ: packaging signal of human immunodeficiency virus type 1
    564..927     +  CDS            HIV-1 gag (fragment): gag protein from human immunodeficiency virus 1; gag
   1073..1306    +  misc_feature   RRE: The Rev response element (RRE) of HIV-1 allows for Rev-dependent mRNA export from the nucleus to the cytoplasm.
   1683..1708    +  CDS            Rev (fragment): human immunodeficiency virus 1 (HIV-1) Rev protein; rev; enhances nuclear export of unspliced and incompletely spliced viral mRNAs
   1710..2210    +  promoter       hPGK promoter: human phosphoglycerate kinase 1 promoter
   2225..2621    +  CDS            BSD (fragment): blasticidin S deaminase; Aspergillus terreus BSD; confers resistance to blasticidin
   2664..2781    +  misc_feature   cPPT/CTS: central polypurine tract and central termination sequence of HIV-1
   2910..2927    +  protein_bind   5X UAS (fragment): five tandem copies of the "ScaI site" 17-mer CGGAGTACTGTCCTCCG, an upstream activating sequence (UAS) that efficiently binds yeast Gal4 (Webster et al., 1988; Pfeiffer et al., 2010) GAL4
   2938..2955    +  protein_bind   5X UAS (fragment): five tandem copies of the "ScaI site" 17-mer CGGAGTACTGTCCTCCG, an upstream activating sequence (UAS) that efficiently binds yeast Gal4 (Webster et al., 1988; Pfeiffer et al., 2010) GAL4
   3009..3026    +  protein_bind   5X UAS (fragment): five tandem copies of the "ScaI site" 17-mer CGGAGTACTGTCCTCCG, an upstream activating sequence (UAS) that efficiently binds yeast Gal4 (Webster et al., 1988; Pfeiffer et al., 2010) GAL4
   3037..3054    +  protein_bind   5X UAS (fragment): five tandem copies of the "ScaI site" 17-mer CGGAGTACTGTCCTCCG, an upstream activating sequence (UAS) that efficiently binds yeast Gal4 (Webster et al., 1988; Pfeiffer et al., 2010) GAL4
   3063..3080    +  protein_bind   5X UAS (fragment): five tandem copies of the "ScaI site" 17-mer CGGAGTACTGTCCTCCG, an upstream activating sequence (UAS) that efficiently binds yeast Gal4 (Webster et al., 1988; Pfeiffer et al., 2010) GAL4
   3091..3108    +  protein_bind   5X UAS (fragment): five tandem copies of the "ScaI site" 17-mer CGGAGTACTGTCCTCCG, an upstream activating sequence (UAS) that efficiently binds yeast Gal4 (Webster et al., 1988; Pfeiffer et al., 2010) GAL4
   3117..3134    +  protein_bind   5X UAS (fragment): five tandem copies of the "ScaI site" 17-mer CGGAGTACTGTCCTCCG, an upstream activating sequence (UAS) that efficiently binds yeast Gal4 (Webster et al., 1988; Pfeiffer et al., 2010) GAL4
   3145..3162    +  protein_bind   5X UAS (fragment): five tandem copies of the "ScaI site" 17-mer CGGAGTACTGTCCTCCG, an upstream activating sequence (UAS) that efficiently binds yeast Gal4 (Webster et al., 1988; Pfeiffer et al., 2010) GAL4
   3224..3241    +  promoter       minP (fragment): minimal TATA-box promoter with low basal activity
   3314..3356    +  5'UTR          Xenopus globin 5'-UTR: translational enhancer from the 5'-UTR of the major beta-globin gene of Xenopus laevis
   3408..4115    +  CDS            mCherry: mCherry is a basic (constitutively fluorescent) red fluorescent protein published in 2004, derived from Discosoma sp.. It is reported to be a very rapidly-maturing monomer with low acid sensitivity.
   4134..4722    +  misc_feature   WPRE: woodchuck hepatitis virus posttranscriptional regulatory element
   4773..4792    +  misc_feature   cPPT/CTS (fragment): central polypurine tract and central termination sequence of HIV-1
   4794..5027    +  LTR            3' LTR (ΔU3): self-inactivating 3' long terminal repeat (LTR) from HIV-1
   5105..5226    +  polyA_signal   SV40 poly(A) signal: SV40 polyadenylation signal
   5266..5401    +  rep_origin     SV40 ori: SV40 origin of replication
   5422..5440    -  promoter       T7 promoter: promoter for bacteriophage T7 RNA polymerase
   5448..5603    +  CDS            lacZα (fragment): LacZα fragment of β-galactosidase; lacZ fragment
   5608..6063    +  rep_origin     f1 ori (sequence partly withheld): f1 bacteriophage origin of replication; arrow indicates direction of (+) strand synthesis
   6089..6193    +  promoter       AmpR promoter: bla
   6194..7054    +  CDS            AmpR: β-lactamase; bla; confers resistance to ampicillin, carbenicillin, and related antibiotics
   7225..7813    +  rep_origin     ori: high-copy-number ColE1/pMB1/pBR322/pUC origin of replication
   7996..8088    +  CDS            lacI (fragment): lac repressor; lacI; The lac repressor binds to the lac operator to inhibit transcription in E. coli. This inhibition can be relieved by adding lactose or isopropyl-β-D-thiogalactopyranoside (IPTG).
   8101..8122    +  protein_bind   CAP binding site: CAP binding activates transcription in the presence of cAMP. E. coli catabolite activator protein
   8137..8167    +  promoter       lac promoter: promoter for the E. coli lac operon
   8175..8191    +  protein_bind   lac operator: The lac repressor binds to the lac operator to inhibit transcription in E. coli. This inhibition can be relieved by adding lactose or isopropyl-β-D-thiogalactopyranoside (IPTG). lac repressor encoded by lacI
   8236..8254    +  promoter       T3 promoter: promoter for bacteriophage T3 RNA polymerase
