[The description below was written by a language model from this plasmid's Addgene catalogue record and pLannotate feature annotations shown in this document.]
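Description:
UAS:mCherry is a third-generation-style, self-inactivating HIV-1 lentiviral transfer plasmid built on the sh-AFP backbone and used as a Gal4-responsive fluorescent reporter in mammalian cells. In bacteria it is maintained as a high-copy plasmid through a ColE1/pUC-type origin with ampicillin resistance. The backbone also carries an f1 origin, an SV40 origin and poly(A) signal, and remnants of a lac/T3/T7 cloning region. Viral genomic RNA is transcribed from an RSV promoter fused to a truncated 5' LTR. It contains the Ψ packaging signal with a gag fragment, the Rev response element, a cPPT/CTS and a ΔU3 3' LTR, so the integrated provirus lacks LTR promoter activity.

Two cassettes lie between the LTRs in the same orientation. A human PGK promoter drives blasticidin S deaminase, allowing blasticidin selection of transduced cells. Downstream, a synthetic promoter made of repeated Gal4 upstream activating sequences sits ahead of a minimal TATA-box promoter, followed by a Xenopus β-globin 5'-UTR translational enhancer, the mCherry coding sequence and a WPRE to boost transcript expression. The catalogue describes the promoter as 14x UAS, while the automated annotation detects eight individual binding-site matches, so the remaining copies may simply fall below its detection threshold.

Because the minimal promoter has low basal activity, mCherry should be produced mainly when a transcription factor with a Gal4 DNA-binding domain reaches the nucleus. The associated work used such reporters as transcriptional readouts of protein localization in high-throughput CRISPRi screens for regulators of mitochondrial and ER membrane protein trafficking. The record does not describe the matching Gal4 driver component.
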