Addgene plasmid #170994: UAS:mCherry
Purpose: UAS:GAL4 repeat-containing promoter drives simple mCherry reporter gene. Blasticidin selectable.
Depositing lab: Alice Ting. Depositing organization: Stanford University. Publication: An engineered transcriptional reporter of protein localization identifies regulators of mitochondrial and ER membrane protein trafficking in high-throughput CRISPRi screens. Coukos RW, Yao D, Sanchez ML, Strand ET, Olive ME, Udeshi ND, Weissman JS, Carr SA, Bassik MC, Ting AY. Elife. 2021 Aug 20;10. pii: 69142. doi: 10.7554/eLife.69142. PubMed 34414886.
Backbone
  Vector backbone: sh-AFP
  Backbone size w/o insert (bp): 7000
  Vector type: Mammalian Expression, Lentiviral, Synthetic Biology
  Selectable markers: Blasticidin
Growth in bacteria
  Bacterial resistance: Ampicillin, 100 μg/mL
  Growth temperature: 37°C
  Growth strain: NEB Stable
  Copy number: High Copy
Gene/Insert
  Gene/Insert name: UAS:mCherry
  Species: Synthetic
  Insert size (bp): 1300
  Promoter: Synthetic 14x UAS:Gal4
  Cloning method: Gibson Cloning
Terms and licenses: Academic/Nonprofit Terms; Industry Terms: Not Available to Industry
How to cite: UAS:mCherry was a gift from Alice Ting (Addgene plasmid # 170994 ; http://n2t.net/addgene:170994 ; RRID:Addgene_170994)
